Addgene plasmid #37924: MSCV-N BcRF1
Depositing lab: Karl Munger. Depositing organization: Brigham and Women's Hospital. Publication: Interpreting cancer genomes using systematic host network perturbations by tumour virus proteins. Rozenblatt-Rosen O, Deo RC, Padi M, Adelmant G, Calderwood MA, Rolland T, Grace M, Dricot A, Askenazi M, Tavares M, Pevzner SJ, Abderazzaq F, Byrdsong D, Carvunis AR, Chen AA, Cheng J, Correll M, Duarte M, Fan C, Feltkamp MC, Ficarro SB, Franchi R, Garg BK, Gulbahce N, Hao T, Holthaus AM, James R, Korkhin A, Litovchick L, Mar JC, Pak TR, Rabello S, Rubio R, Shen Y, Singh S, Spangle JM, Tasan M, Wanamaker S, Webber JT, Roecklein-Canfield J, Johannsen E, Barabasi AL, Beroukhim R, Kieff E, Cusick ME, Hill DE, Munger K, Marto JA, Quackenbush J, Roth FP, DeCaprio JA, Vidal M. Nature. 2012 Jul 26;487(7408):491-5. 10.1038/nature11288 PubMed 22810586.
Backbone
  Vector backbone: MSCV-N FLAGHA
  Backbone size w/o insert (bp): 8162
  Total vector size (bp): 8912
  Vector type: Mammalian Expression, Retroviral
  Selectable markers: Puromycin
Growth in bacteria
  Bacterial resistance: Ampicillin, 100 μg/mL
  Growth temperature: 37°C
  Growth strain: DH5alpha
  Copy number: Low Copy
Gene/Insert
  Gene/Insert name: BcRF1
  Species: H. Herpesvirus 4 (EBV)
  Insert size (bp): 2250
  GenBank ID: YP_401698.1
  Entrez Gene: BcRF1 (a.k.a. HHV4_BcRF1.2)
  Promoter: PKG
  Tag / fusion protein: Flag (N terminal on backbone); HA (N terminal on backbone)
  Cloning method: Gateway Cloning
  Sequencing primers: 5′ LXSN 5'; 3′ MSCV-N seq. rev
Resource information
  A portion of this plasmid was derived from a plasmid made by: E. Kieff lab
Terms and licenses: Academic/Nonprofit Terms; Industry Terms: Not Available to Industry
Depositor comments: Note that the Gateway cloning reaction has left several vector-based nucleotides in frame with the 3' end of the insert, leaving additional amino acid residues [PTFLYKVVR] fused to the C-terminus of translated protein.
How to cite: MSCV-N BcRF1 was a gift from Karl Munger (Addgene plasmid # 37924 ; http://n2t.net/addgene:37924 ; RRID:Addgene_37924)
