[The description below was written by a language model from this plasmid's Addgene catalogue record.]
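Description:
MSCV-N BcRF1 is a murine stem cell virus (MSCV)-based retroviral vector for expressing the Epstein-Barr virus (human herpesvirus 4) open reading frame BcRF1 in mammalian cells. It is built on the MSCV-N FLAGHA backbone, which supplies tandem Flag and HA epitopes fused to the N-terminus of the inserted coding sequence. The plasmid is maintained in E. coli under ampicillin selection and is recorded as low copy. Transduced or transfected mammalian cells can be selected with puromycin. The record names "PKG" as the promoter, probably meaning PGK. It does not say whether this element drives the insert or the puromycin marker, and no feature table is available to resolve the arrangement. In MSCV-type vectors generally, the retroviral long terminal repeat often drives the gene of interest while an internal promoter drives the resistance gene.

The BcRF1 insert, listed at about 2.25 kb, was introduced by Gateway recombination. According to the depositor, the recombination left vector-derived nucleotides in frame at the 3' end, so the translated protein carries a short stretch of extra residues at its C-terminus in addition to the N-terminal tags. The recorded sizes are not internally consistent, since the backbone size plus the insert size exceeds the stated total. This may reflect loss of the Gateway cassette during recombination, but the record does not explain it.

The construct belongs to a collection of tagged tumour-virus open reading frames made for a systematic study of how viral proteins perturb host cell networks. The dual Flag-HA tag suits tandem affinity purification and detection of the viral protein and its host binding partners in stably transduced cells.
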