>Addgene plasmid #37924 | MSCV-N BcRF1 | addgene partial sequence | sequence record 50610 | pLXSN-5
CTCACTCCTTCTCTAGGCGCCGGAATTAGATCTGCCACCATGGACTACAAGGATGACGATGACAAGCTCG
ATGGAGGATACCCATACGATGTTCCAGATTACGCTGCTCGAGGTTATCAAACAAGTTTGTACAAAAAAGT
TGGCATGACACAAGGTAAGAGGGAGATGGGGGGAGGTCTCGAGGGCTTCTCTTCACAGCTGGGTCTCTTT
TACGCCCTGGCCTGCAACCGCAGCCCACCCACACTTCCCGAGGATGCTACCCTTCTAATCAAATGGTTGG
ACACGGCCCTGGGCAGGGAGGCCACCTTTTACGCGTGTCGGGCTATGCGTCGGCTTCTACTCGGCGTTAT
CCGAATGAATGACTGCCAGGAGCTGCCACCCGGTTTAATAATTCTGAGTCCGGGCACCGTCCCTGGCCCC
CTTGGAGTCCAGAGTCTGGAGCATACAGACTGCGAAATATGGTCCTCTGCCCACCCTGACCACGCTGCCC
ACCTCCCGGTGCCCAGGGTCATCACATACACCGACTGCCCGGGTTCCATAAACACGAGCTCAATGTTTCG
CCTTATCATCCGCTACTTGTCTCATCACCAATTTGAGCGCTGCTTCGAGCAGTTCTGCCGCGTGGTCCCG
CGTCGCTTCCTAGGGACCTGTAAGCGAAACTCTGCAAAGATGCTGGCTCATCTGAATCAGGTTACCAGGA
TCCCCCC
